>Addgene plasmid #107399 | shPBRM1#32-Tet-pLKO-puro | addgene full sequence | sequence record 212675 | Addgene NGS Result
CCGCGCGTTGGCCGATTCATTAATGCAGCTGGCACGACAGGTTTCCCGACTGGAAAGCGGGCAGTGAGCG
CAACGCAATTAATGTGAGTTAGCTCACTCATTAGGCACCCCAGGCTTTACACTTTATGCTTCCGGCTCGT
ATGTTGTGTGGAATTGTGAGCGGATAACAATTTCACACAGGAAACAGCTATGACCATGATTACGCCAAGC
GCGCAATTAACCCTCACTAAAGGGAACAAAAGCTGGAGCTGCAAGCTTAATGTAGTCTTATGCAATACTC
TTGTAGTCTTGCAACATGGTAACGATGAGTTAGCAACATGCCTTACAAGGAGAGAAAAAGCACCGTGCAT
GCCGATTGGTGGAAGTAAGGTGGTACGATCGTGCCTTATTAGGAAGGCAACAGACGGGTCTGACATGGAT
TGGACGAACCACTGAATTGCCGCATTGCAGAGATATTGTATTTAAGTGCCTAGCTCGATACATAAACGGG
TCTCTCTGGTTAGACCAGATCTGAGCCTGGGAGCTCTCTGGCTAACTAGGGAACCCACTGCTTAAGCCTC
AATAAAGCTTGCCTTGAGTGCTTCAAGTAGTGTGTGCCCGTCTGTTGTGTGACTCTGGTAACTAGAGATC
CCTCAGACCCTTTTAGTCAGTGTGGAAAATCTCTAGCAGTGGCGCCCGAACAGGGACTTGAAAGCGAAAG
GGAAACCAGAGGAGCTCTCTCGACGCAGGACTCGGCTTGCTGAAGCGCGCACGGCAAGAGGCGAGGGGCG
GCGACTGGTGAGTACGCCAAAAATTTTGACTAGCGGAGGCTAGAAGGAGAGAGATGGGTGCGAGAGCGTC
AGTATTAAGCGGGGGAGAATTAGATCGCGATGGGAAAAAATTCGGTTAAGGCCAGGGGGAAAGAAAAAAT
ATAAATTAAAACATATAGTATGGGCAAGCAGGGAGCTAGAACGATTCGCAGTTAATCCTGGCCTGTTAGA
AACATCAGAAGGCTGTAGACAAATACTGGGACAGCTACAACCATCCCTTCAGACAGGATCAGAAGAACTT
AGATCATTATATAATACAGTAGCAACCCTCTATTGTGTGCATCAAAGGATAGAGATAAAAGACACCAAGG
AAGCTTTAGACAAGATAGAGGAAGAGCAAAACAAAAGTAAGACCACCGCACAGCAAGCGGCCGCTGATCT
TCAGACCTGGAGGAGGAGATATGAGGGACAATTGGAGAAGTGAATTATATAAATATAAAGTAGTAAAAAT
TGAACCATTAGGAGTAGCACCCACCAAGGCAAAGAGAAGAGTGGTGCAGAGAGAAAAAAGAGCAGTGGGA
ATAGGAGCTTTGTTCCTTGGGTTCTTGGGAGCAGCAGGAAGCACTATGGGCGCAGCGTCAATGACGCTGA
CGGTACAGGCCAGACAATTATTGTCTGGTATAGTGCAGCAGCAGAACAATTTGCTGAGGGCTATTGAGGC
GCAACAGCATCTGTTGCAACTCACAGTCTGGGGCATCAAGCAGCTCCAGGCAAGAATCCTGGCTGTGGAA
AGATACCTAAAGGATCAACAGCTCCTGGGGATTTGGGGTTGCTCTGGAAAACTCATTTGCACCACTGCTG
TGCCTTGGAATGCTAGTTGGAGTAATAAATCTCTGGAACAGATTTGGAATCACACGACCTGGATGGAGTG
GGACAGAGAAATTAACAATTACACAAGCTTAATACACTCCTTAATTGAAGAATCGCAAAACCAGCAAGAA
AAGAATGAACAAGAATTATTGGAATTAGATAAATGGGCAAGTTTGTGGAATTGGTTTAACATAACAAATT
GGCTGTGGTATATAAAATTATTCATAATGATAGTAGGAGGCTTGGTAGGTTTAAGAATAGTTTTTGCTGT
ACTTTCTATAGTGAATAGAGTTAGGCAGGGATATTCACCATTATCGTTTCAGACCCACCTCCCAACCCCG
AGGGGACCCGACAGGCCCGAAGGAATAGAAGAAGAAGGTGGAGAGAGAGACAGAGACAGATCCATTCGAT
TAGTGAACGGATCTCGACGGTATCGATCACGAGACTAGCCTCGAGCGGCCGCAATATTTGCATGTCGCTA
TGTGTTCTGGGAAATCACCATAAACGTGAAATCCCTATCAGTGATAGAGACTTATAAGTTCCCTATCAGT
GATAGAGACACCGGGCACTCAGCTATACCACAAAACTCGAGTTTTGTGGTATAGCTGAGTGCTTTTTTTT
TTTTAATTCTCGACCTCGAGACAAATGGCAGTATTCATCCACAATTTTAAAAGAAAAGGGGGGATTGGGG
GGTACAGTGCAGGGGAAAGAATAGTAGACATAATAGCAACAGACATACAAACTAAAGAATTACAAAAACA
AATTACAAAAATTCAAAATTTTCGGGTTTATTACAGGGACAGCAGAGATCCACTTTGGCCGCGGCTCGAG
GGGGTTGGGGTTGCGCCTTTTCCAAGGCAGCCCTGGGTTTGCGCAGGGACGCGGCTGCTCTGGGCGTGGT
TCCGGGAAACGCAGCGGCGCCGACCCTGGGTCTCGCACATTCTTCACGTCCGTTCGCAGCGTCACCCGGA
TCTTCGCCGCTACCCTTGTGGGCCCCCCGGCGACGCTTCCTGCTCCGCCCCTAAGTCGGGAAGGTTCCTT
GCGGTTCGCGGCGTGCCGGACGTGACAAACGGAAGCCGCACGTCTCACTAGTACCCTCGCAGACGGACAG
CGCCAGGGAGCAATGGCAGCGCGCCGACCGCGATGGGCTGTGGCCAATAGCGGCTGCTCAGCAGGGCGCG
CCGAGAGCAGCGGCCGGGAAGGGGCGGTGCGGGAGGCGGGGTGTGGGGCGGTAGTGTGGGCCCTGTTCCT
GCCCGCGCGGTGTTCCGCATTCTGCAAGCCTCCGGAGCGCACGTCGGCAGTCGGCTCCCTCGTTGACCGA
ATCACCGACCTCTCTCCCCAGGGGGATCTGTGAGTTTGGGGACCCTTGATTGTTCTTTCTTTTTCGCTAT
TGTAAAATTCATGTTATATGGAGGGGGCAAAGTTTTCAGGGTGTTGTTTAGAATGGGAAGATGTCCCTTG
TATCACCATGGACCCTCATGATAATTTTGTTTCTTTCACTTTCTACTCTGTTGACAACCATTGTCTCCTC
TTATTTTCTTTTCATTTTCTGTAACTTTTTCGTTAAACTTTAGCTTGCATTTGTAACGAATTTTTAAATT
CACTTTTGTTTATTTGTCAGATTGTAAGTACTTTCTCTAATCACTTTTTTTTCAAGGCAATCAGGGTATA
TTATATTGTACTTCAGCACAGTTTTAGAGAACAATTGTTATAATTAAATGATAAGGTAGAATATTTCTGC
ATATAAATTCTGGCTGGCGTGGAAATATTCTTATTGGTAGAAACAACTACATCCTGGTCATCATCCTGCC
TTTCTCTTTATGGTTACAATGATATACACTGTTTGAGATGAGGATAAAATACTCTGAGTCCAAACCGGGC
CCCTCTGCTAACCATGTTCATGCCTTCTTCTTTTTCCTACAGCTCCTGGGCAACGTGCTGGTTATTGTGC
TGTCTCATCATTTTGGCAAAGAATTGTAATACGACTCACTATAGGGCGAATTGATATGTCTAGATTAGAT
AAAAGTAAAGTGATTAACAGCGCATTAGAGCTGCTTAATGAGGTCGGAATCGAAGGTTTAACAACCCGTA
AACTCGCCCAGAAGCTAGGTGTAGAGCAGCCTACATTGTATTGGCATGTAAAAAATAAGCGGGCTTTGCT
CGACGCCTTAGCCATTGAGATGTTAGATAGGCACCATACTCACTTTTGCCCTTTAGAAGGGGAAAGCTGG
CAAGATTTTTTACGTAATAACGCTAAAAGTTTTAGATGTGCTTTACTAAGTCATCGCGATGGAGCAAAAG
TACATTTAGGTACACGGCCTACAGAAAAACAGTATGAAACTCTCGAAAATCAATTAGCCTTTTTATGCCA
ACAAGGTTTTTCACTAGAGAATGCATTATATGCACTCAGCGCTGTGGGGCATTTTACTTTAGGTTGCGTA
TTGGAAGATCAAGAGCATCAAGTCGCTAAAGAAGAAAGGGAAACACCTACTACTGATAGTATGCCGCCAT
TATTACGACAAGCTATCGAATTATTTGATCACCAAGGTGCAGAGCCAGCCTTCTTATTCGGCCTTGAATT
GATCATATGCGGATTAGAAAAACAACTTAAATGTGAAAGTGGGTCCGCGTACAGCGGCTCCCGGGAGTTC
TAGGGATCTGCCCCTCTCCCTCCCCCCCCCCTAACGTTACTGGCCGAAGCCGCTTGGAATAAGGCCGGTG
TGCGTTTGTCTATATGTTATTTTCCACCATATTGCCGTCTTTTGGCAATGTGAGGGCCCGGAAACCTGGC
CCTGTCTTCTTGACGAGCATTCCTAGGGGTCTTTCCCCTCTCGCCAAAGGAATGCAAGGTCTGTTGAATG
TCGTGAAGGAAGCAGTTCCTCTGGAAGCTTCTTGAAGACAAACAACGTCTGTAGCGACCCTTTGCAGGCA
GCGGAACCCCCCACCTGGCGACAGGTGCCTCTGCGGCCAAAAGCCACGTGTATAAGATACACCTGCAAAG
GCGGCACAACCCCAGTGCCACGTTGTGAGTTGGATAGTTGTGGAAAGAGTCAAATGGCTCTCCTCAAGCG
TATTCAACAAGGGGCTGAAGGATGCCCAGAAGGTACCCCATTGTATGGGATCTGATCTGGGGCCTCGGTG
CACATGCTTTACATGTGTTTAGTCGAGGTTAAAAAAACGTCTAGGCCCCCCGAACCACGGGGACGTGGTT
TTCCTTTGAAAAACACGATGATAAGGATCCACCGGAGCTTACCATGACCGAGTACAAGCCCACGGTGCGC
CTCGCCACCCGCGACGACGTCCCCAGGGCCGTACGCACCCTCGCCGCCGCGTTCGCCGACTACCCCGCCA
CGCGCCACACCGTCGATCCGGACCGCCACATCGAGCGGGTCACCGAGCTGCAAGAACTCTTCCTCACGCG
CGTCGGGCTCGACATCGGCAAGGTGTGGGTCGCGGACGACGGCGCCGCGGTGGCGGTCTGGACCACGCCG
GAGAGCGTCGAAGCGGGGGCGGTGTTCGCCGAGATCGGCCCGCGCATGGCCGAGTTGAGCGGTTCCCGGC
TGGCCGCGCAGCAACAGATGGAAGGCCTCCTGGCGCCGCACCGGCCCAAGGAGCCCGCGTGGTTCCTGGC
CACCGTCGGCGTCTCGCCCGACCACCAGGGCAAGGGTCTGGGCAGCGCCGTCGTGCTCCCCGGAGTGGAG
GCGGCCGAGCGCGCCGGGGTGCCCGCCTTCCTGGAGACCTCCGCGCCCCGCAACCTCCCCTTCTACGAGC
GGCTCGGCTTCACCGTCACCGCCGACGTCGAGGTGCCCGAAGGACCGCGCACCTGGTGCATGACCCGCAA
GCCCGGTGCCTGACGCCCGCCCCACGACCCGCAGCGCCCGACCGAAAGGAGCGCACGACCCCATGCATCG
GTACCTTTAAGACCAATGACTTACAAGGCAGCTGTAGATCTTAGCCACTTTTTAAAAGAAAAGGGGGGAC
TGGAAGGGCTAATTCACTCCCAACGAAGACAAGATCTGCTTTTTGCTTGTACTGGGTCTCTCTGGTTAGA
CCAGATCTGAGCCTGGGAGCTCTCTGGCTAACTAGGGAACCCACTGCTTAAGCCTCAATAAAGCTTGCCT
TGAGTGCTTCAAGTAGTGTGTGCCCGTCTGTTGTGTGACTCTGGTAACTAGAGATCCCTCAGACCCTTTT
AGTCAGTGTGGAAAATCTCTAGCAGTAGTAGTTCATGTCATCTTATTATTCAGTATTTATAACTTGCAAA
GAAATGAATATCAGAGAGTGAGAGGAACTTGTTTATTGCAGCTTATAATGGTTACAAATAAAGCAATAGC
ATCACAAATTTCACAAATAAAGCATTTTTTTCACTGCATTCTAGTTGTGGTTTGTCCAAACTCATCAATG
TATCTTATCATGTCTGGCTCTAGCTATCCCGCCCCTAACTCCGCCCATCCCGCCCCTAACTCCGCCCAGT
TCCGCCCATTCTCCGCCCCATGGCTGACTAATTTTTTTTATTTATGCAGAGGCCGAGGCCGCCTCGGCCT
CTGAGCTATTCCAGAAGTAGTGAGGAGGCTTTTTTGGAGGCCTAGGGACGTACCCAATTCGCCCTATAGT
GAGTCGTATTACGCGCGCTCACTGGCCGTCGTTTTACAACGTCGTGACTGGGAAAACCCTGGCGTTACCC
AACTTAATCGCCTTGCAGCACATCCCCCTTTCGCCAGCTGGCGTAATAGCGAAGAGGCCCGCACCGATCG
CCCTTCCCAACAGTTGCGCAGCCTGAATGGCGAATGGG
[124 nt withheld, positions 6409-6532]
C
[91 nt withheld, positions 6534-6624]
A
[49 nt withheld, positions 6626-6674]
CCTTTGACGTTGGAGTCCACGTTCTTT
[37 nt withheld, positions 6702-6738]
ACCCTATCTCGGTCTATTCTTTTGATTTATAAGGGATTTTGCCGATTTCGGCCTATTGGTTAAAAAATGA
GCTGATTTAACAAAAATTTAACGCGAATTTTAACAAAATATTAACGCTTACAATTTAGGTGGCACTTTTC
GGGGAAATGTGCGCGGAACCCCTATTTGTTTATTTTTCTAAATACATTCAAATATGTATCCGCTCATGAG
ACAATAACCCTGATAAATGCTTCAATAATATTGAAAAAGGAAGAGTATGAGTATTCAACATTTCCGTGTC
GCCCTTATTCCCTTTTTTGCGGCATTTTGCCTTCCTGTTTTTGCTCACCCAGAAACGCTGGTGAAAGTAA
AAGATGCTGAAGATCAGTTGGGTGCACGAGTGGGTTACATCGAACTGGATCTCAACAGCGGTAAGATCCT
TGAGAGTTTTCGCCCCGAAGAACGTTTTCCAATGATGAGCACTTTTAAAGTTCTGCTATGTGGCGCGGTA
TTATCCCGTATTGACGCCGGGCAAGAGCAACTCGGTCGCCGCATACACTATTCTCAGAATGACTTGGTTG
AGTACTCACCAGTCACAGAAAAGCATCTTACGGATGGCATGACAGTAAGAGAATTATGCAGTGCTGCCAT
AACCATGAGTGATAACACTGCGGCCAACTTACTTCTGACAACGATCGGAGGACCGAAGGAGCTAACCGCT
TTTTTGCACAACATGGGGGATCATGTAACTCGCCTTGATCGTTGGGAACCGGAGCTGAATGAAGCCATAC
CAAACGACGAGCGTGACACCACGATGCCTGTAGCAATGGCAACAACGTTGCGCAAACTATTAACTGGCGA
ACTACTTACTCTAGCTTCCCGGCAACAATTAATAGACTGGATGGAGGCGGATAAAGTTGCAGGACCACTT
CTGCGCTCGGCCCTTCCGGCTGGCTGGTTTATTGCTGATAAATCTGGAGCCGGTGAGCGTGGGTCTCGCG
GTATCATTGCAGCACTGGGGCCAGATGGTAAGCCCTCCCGTATCGTAGTTATCTACACGACGGGGAGTCA
GGCAACTATGGATGAACGAAATAGACAGATCGCTGAGATAGGTGCCTCACTGATTAAGCATTGGTAACTG
TCAGACCAAGTTTACTCATATATACTTTAGATTGATTTAAAACTTCATTTTTAATTTAAAAGGATCTAGG
TGAAGATCCTTTTTGATAATCTCATGACCAAAATCCCTTAACGTGAGTTTTCGTTCCACTGAGCGTCAGA
CCCCGTAGAAAAGATCAAAGGATCTTCTTGAGATCCTTTTTTTCTGCGCGTAATCTGCTGCTTGCAAACA
AAAAAACCACCGCTACCAGCGGTGGTTTGTTTGCCGGATCAAGAGCTACCAACTCTTTTTCCGAAGGTAA
CTGGCTTCAGCAGAGCGCAGATACCAAATACTGTTCTTCTAGTGTAGCCGTAGTTAGGCCACCACTTCAA
GAACTCTGTAGCACCGCCTACATACCTCGCTCTGCTAATCCTGTTACCAGTGGCTGCTGCCAGTGGCGAT
AAGTCGTGTCTTACCGGGTTGGACTCAAGACGATAGTTACCGGATAAGGCGCAGCGGTCGGGCTGAACGG
GGGGTTCGTGCACACAGCCCAGCTTGGAGCGAACGACCTACACCGAACTGAGATACCTACAGCGTGAGCT
ATGAGAAAGCGCCACGCTTCCCGAAGGGAGAAAGGCGGACAGGTATCCGGTAAGCGGCAGGGTCGGAACA
GGAGAGCGCACGAGGGAGCTTCCAGGGGGAAACGCCTGGTATCTTTATAGTCCTGTCGGGTTTCGCCACC
TCTGACTTGAGCGTCGATTTTTGTGATGCTCGTCAGGGGGGCGGAGCCTATGGAAAAACGCCAGCAACGC
GGCCTTTTTACGGTTCCTGGCCTTTTGCTGGCCTTTTGCTCACATGTTCTTTCCTGCGTTATCCCCTGAT
TCTGTGGATAACCGTATTACCGCCTTTGAGTGAGCTGATACCGCTCGCCGCAGCCGAACGACCGAGCGCA
GCGAGTCAGTGAGCGAGGAAGCGGAAGAGCGCCCAATACGCAAACCGCCTCTCC
Features (pLannotate 1.2.2; 29 found; start..end, strand, type, name):
     80..101     +  protein_bind   CAP binding site: CAP binding activates transcription in the presence of cAMP. E. coli catabolite activator protein
    116..146     +  promoter       lac promoter: promoter for the E. coli lac operon
    154..170     +  protein_bind   lac operator: The lac repressor binds to the lac operator to inhibit transcription in E. coli. This inhibition can be relieved by adding lactose or isopropyl-β-D-thiogalactopyranoside (IPTG). lac repressor encoded by lacI
    215..233     +  promoter       T3 promoter: promoter for bacteriophage T3 RNA polymerase
    261..487     +  promoter       RSV promoter: Rous sarcoma virus enhancer/promoter
    488..668     +  LTR            5' LTR (truncated): truncated 5' long terminal repeat (LTR) from HIV-1
    715..840     +  misc_feature   HIV-1 Ψ: packaging signal of human immunodeficiency virus type 1
    824..1187    +  CDS            HIV-1 gag (fragment): gag protein from human immunodeficiency virus 1; gag
   1333..1566    +  misc_feature   RRE: The Rev response element (RRE) of HIV-1 allows for Rev-dependent mRNA export from the nucleus to the cytoplasm.
   1943..2043    +  CDS            Rev (fragment): human immunodeficiency virus 1 (HIV-1) Rev protein; rev; enhances nuclear export of unspliced and incompletely spliced viral mRNAs
   2084..2178    +  promoter       H1-2O2 promoter: doxycycline-inducible variant of the human H1 RNA promoter (Henriksen et al., 2007)
   2285..2402    +  misc_feature   cPPT/CTS: central polypurine tract and central termination sequence of HIV-1
   2451..2961    +  promoter       hPGK promoter: human phosphoglycerate kinase 1 promoter
   2970..3542    +  intron         β-globin intron: intron from rabbit β-globin gene
   3597..3615    +  promoter       T7 promoter: promoter for bacteriophage T7 RNA polymerase
   3626..4246    +  CDS            tetR: TETR2_ECOLX - Experimental evidence at protein level: Swiss-Prot protein existence level 1. TetR is the repressor of the tetracycline resistance element; its N-terminal region forms a helix-turn-helix structure and binds DNA. Binding of tetracycline to TetR reduces the repressor affinity for the tetracycline resistance gene (tetA) promoter operator sites. From Escherichia coli.
   4392..4854    +  misc_feature   IRES: internal ribosome entry site (IRES) of the encephalomyocarditis virus (EMCV)
   4874..5473    +  CDS            PuroR: puromycin N-acetyltransferase; pac from Streptomyces alboniger; confers resistance to puromycin
   5516..5599    +  CDS            nef (fragment): NEF_HV1Z2 - Experimental evidence at protein level: Swiss-Prot protein existence level 1. Extracellular Nef protein targets CD4(+) T-lymphocytes for apoptosis by interacting with CXCR4 surface receptors. From Human immunodeficiency virus type 1 group M subtype D (isolate Z2/CDC-Z34) (HIV-1).
   5601..5834    +  LTR            3' LTR (ΔU3): self-inactivating 3' long terminal repeat (LTR) from HIV-1
   5906..6027    +  polyA_signal   SV40 poly(A) signal: SV40 polyadenylation signal
   6067..6202    +  rep_origin     SV40 ori: SV40 origin of replication
   6223..6241    -  promoter       T7 promoter: promoter for bacteriophage T7 RNA polymerase
   6249..6404    +  CDS            lacZα (fragment): LacZα fragment of β-galactosidase; lacZ fragment
   6409..6837    +  rep_origin     f1 ori (sequence partly withheld): f1 bacteriophage origin of replication; arrow indicates direction of (+) strand synthesis
   6890..6994    +  promoter       AmpR promoter: bla
   6995..7855    +  CDS            AmpR: β-lactamase; bla; confers resistance to ampicillin, carbenicillin, and related antibiotics
   8026..8614    +  rep_origin     ori: high-copy-number ColE1/pMB1/pBR322/pUC origin of replication
   8797..67      +  CDS            lacI (fragment) (across the origin): lac repressor; lacI; The lac repressor binds to the lac operator to inhibit transcription in E. coli. This inhibition can be relieved by adding lactose or isopropyl-β-D-thiogalactopyranoside (IPTG).
