[The description below was written by a language model from this plasmid's Addgene catalogue record and pLannotate feature annotations shown in this document.]
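Description:
shPBRM1#32-Tet-pLKO-puro is a lentiviral transfer plasmid built on the Tet-pLKO-puro backbone for doxycycline-inducible knockdown of human PBRM1 (also known as BAF180), a chromatin-remodelling complex subunit and tumour suppressor gene. It is propagated in E. coli through a high-copy ColE1/pUC-type origin with ampicillin selection (AmpR), and it also carries an f1 origin and an SV40 origin. The viral portion follows a self-inactivating HIV-1 design. An RSV promoter fused to a truncated 5' LTR drives genomic RNA production in packaging cells. This is followed by the Ψ packaging signal with a gag fragment, the Rev response element for nuclear export, the cPPT/CTS element and a ΔU3 3' LTR. An SV40 polyadenylation signal lies downstream.

The payload has two parts. A hairpin targeting PBRM1 was cloned between the AgeI and EcoRI sites. The feature table does not annotate the hairpin itself, but it would sit downstream of the annotated H1-2O2 promoter, a variant of the human H1 RNA polymerase III promoter that carries tet operator sites. A separate hPGK promoter, followed by a rabbit β-globin intron, drives a bicistronic transcript encoding the Tet repressor (tetR) and, via an EMCV IRES, puromycin N-acetyltransferase. TetR made in transduced cells binds the operators and silences shRNA transcription. Adding doxycycline or tetracycline releases the repressor and allows hairpin expression, all from a single vector. Puromycin selects stably transduced mammalian cells. The associated publication indicates use in studying how PBRM1 loss affects the HIF response in VHL-deficient clear cell renal carcinoma cells.
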