Addgene plasmid #107399: shPBRM1#32-Tet-pLKO-puro
Purpose: Lentiviral expression of shRNA targeting PBRM
Depositing lab: William Kaelin. Depositing organization: Dana-Farber Cancer Institute. Publication: Inactivation of the PBRM1 tumor suppressor gene amplifies the HIF-response in VHL-/- clear cell renal carcinoma. Gao W, Li W, Xiao T, Liu XS, Kaelin WG Jr. Proc Natl Acad Sci U S A. 2017 Jan 31;114(5):1027-1032. doi: 10.1073/pnas.1619726114. Epub 2017 Jan 12. PubMed 28082722.
Backbone
  Vector backbone: Tet-pLKO-puro
  Backbone manufacturer: Dmitri Wiederschain (Addgene plasmid # 21915)
  Vector type: Lentiviral
Growth in bacteria
  Bacterial resistance: Ampicillin, 100 μg/mL
  Growth temperature: 30°C
  Growth strain: NEB Stable
  Copy number: Unknown
Gene/Insert
  Gene/Insert name: shRNA targeting PBRM1
  gRNA/shRNA sequence: ccggGCACTCAGCTATACCACAAaactcgagttTTGTGGTATAGCTGAGTGCttttt
  Species: H. sapiens (human)
  Entrez Gene: PBRM1 (a.k.a. BAF180, PB1, RCC, SMARCH1)
  Cloning method: Restriction Enzyme; 5′ cloning site AgeI (unknown if destroyed); 3′ cloning site EcoRI (unknown if destroyed)
Terms and licenses: Academic/Nonprofit Terms; Industry Terms: Not Available to Industry
How to cite: shPBRM1#32-Tet-pLKO-puro was a gift from William Kaelin (Addgene plasmid # 107399 ; http://n2t.net/addgene:107399 ; RRID:Addgene_107399)
